>Addgene plasmid #59622 | pSicoR-TTF2i1 | depositor partial sequence | sequence record 93299 | pSicoR-TTF2i1 sequence 63 bps
TGGTGACTTTACTTCCCATGGAACTTCTAGAGAGTTCCATGGGAAGTAAAGTCACCTTTTTTC
