>Addgene plasmid #59622 | pSicoR-TTF2i1 | addgene partial sequence | sequence record 96884 | WPRE-R 5'-CATAGCGTAAAAGGAGCAACA-3'
ATTTTGTAATCCAGAGGTTGATTATCGATAAGCTTGATATCGAATTGTACCTAGTGGAACCGGAACCCTT
AAACATGTATAACTTCGTATAATGTATGCTATACGAAGTTATTAGGTCCCTCGACGAATTCCTACTTGTA
CAGCTCGTCCATGCCGAGAGTGATCCCGGCGGCGGTCACGAACTCCAGCAGGACCATGTGATCGCGCTTC
TCGTTGGGGTCTTTGCTCAGGGCGGACTGGGTGCTCAGGTAGTGGTTGTCGGGCAGCAGCACGGGGCCGT
CGCCGATGGGGGTGTTCTGCTGGTAGTGGTCGGCGAGCTGCACGCTGCCGTCCTCGATGTTGTGGCGGAT
CTTGAAGTTCACCTTGATGCCGTTCTTCTGCTTGTCGGCCATGATATAGACGTTGTGGCTGTTGTAGTTG
TACTCCAGCTTGTGCCCCAGGATGTTGCCGTCCTCCTTGAAGTCGATGCCCTTCAGCTCGATGCGGTTCA
CCAGGGTGTCGCCCTCGAACTTCACCTCGGCGCGGGTCTTGTAGTTGCCGTCGTCCTTGAAGAAGATGGT
GCGCTCCTGGACGTAGCCTTCGGGCATGGCGGACTTGAAGAAGTC
