>Addgene plasmid #59622 | pSicoR-TTF2i1 | addgene partial sequence | sequence record 97369 | pLLU-5 5'-cacagacttgtgggagaagc-3'
GCATATAATATTTCCTAGTAACTATAGAGGCTTAATGTGCGATAAAAGACAGATAACCTGTTTCGGTTTT
AATACTAGCTACATTTTACATGATAGGCTTGGATTTCTATAACTTCGTATAGCATACATTATACGAAGTT
ATAAACAGCACAAAAGGAAACTCACCCTAACTGTAAAGTAATTGTGTGTTTTGAGACTATAAATATCCCT
TGGAGAAAAGCCTTGTTTGGTGACTTTACTTCCCATGGAACTTCTAGAGAGTTCCATGGGAAGTAAAGTC
ACCTTTTTTCTCGAGTACTAGGATCCATTAGGCGGCCGCG
