[The description below was written by a language model from this plasmid's Addgene catalogue record.]
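Description:
pSicoR-TTF2i1 is an RNAi plasmid built on the pSicoR backbone and designed to express a short hairpin RNA against human TTF2 (transcription termination factor 2, also known as F2, HuF2 or ZGRF6) in mammalian cells. The hairpin-encoding insert was placed downstream of a U6 promoter, an RNA polymerase III promoter commonly used for shRNA expression because it yields abundant small transcripts with defined ends. The listed sequencing primer suggests the mouse version of U6, although the record does not say so explicitly. Cloning was by restriction enzyme, using an HpaI site at the 5′ end that was destroyed in the process and an XhoI site at the 3′ end that was retained. The "i1" in the name suggests this is one of several independent hairpins against the same gene, but the record does not give the actual target sequence.

The plasmid is maintained in bacteria at high copy under ampicillin selection, and its propagation in a recombination-deficient strain fits a backbone that carries repeated sequences. pSicoR is generally known as a lentiviral vector in which the shRNA cassette is flanked by loxP sites, so that Cre can switch knockdown off, and which usually also carries a marker cassette. However, no feature table is provided here, and the catalogue fields do not list viral elements, recombinase sites, a reporter or a mammalian selection marker, so these cannot be confirmed for this construct. The associated study was a systematic search for barriers to human induced pluripotent stem cell generation, which points to the plasmid's use in TTF2 knockdown to test the gene's effect on reprogramming.
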