Addgene plasmid #59622: pSicoR-TTF2i1
Purpose: Expression of shRNA against human TTF2
Depositing lab: Miguel Ramalho-Santos. Depositing organization: University of California, San Francisco (UCSF). Publication: Systematic Identification of Barriers to Human iPSC Generation. Qin H, Diaz A, Blouin L, Lebbink RJ, Patena W, Tanbun P, LeProust EM, McManus MT, Song JS, Ramalho-Santos M. Cell. 2014 Jul 17;158(2):449-61. doi: 10.1016/j.cell.2014.05.040. PubMed 25036638.
Backbone
  Vector backbone: pSicoR
  Vector type: Mammalian Expression, RNAi
Growth in bacteria
  Bacterial resistance: Ampicillin, 100 μg/mL
  Growth temperature: 37°C
  Growth strain: Stbl3
  Copy number: High Copy
Gene/Insert
  Gene/Insert name: TTF2
  gRNA/shRNA sequence: TTF2
  Species: H. sapiens (human)
  Entrez Gene: TTF2 (a.k.a. F2, HuF2, ZGRF6)
  Promoter: U6
  Cloning method: Restriction Enzyme; 5′ cloning site HpaI (destroyed during cloning); 3′ cloning site XhoI (not destroyed)
  Sequencing primers: 5′ mU6-F
Terms and licenses: Academic/Nonprofit Terms; Industry Terms: Not Available to Industry
How to cite: pSicoR-TTF2i1 was a gift from Miguel Ramalho-Santos (Addgene plasmid # 59622 ; http://n2t.net/addgene:59622 ; RRID:Addgene_59622)
